>Addgene plasmid #216509 | pcDNA4/TO-HRASG12V | addgene full sequence | sequence record 429696 | Addgene NGS Result
GACGGATCGGGAGATCTCCCGATCCCCTATGGTGCACTCTCAGTACAATCTGCTCTGATGCCGCATAGTT
AAGCCAGTATCTGCTCCCTGCTTGTGTGTTGGAGGTCGCTGAGTAGTGCGCGAGCAAAATTTAAGCTACA
ACAAGGCAAGGCTTGACCGACAATTGCATGAAGAATCTGCTTAGGGTTAGGCGTTTTGCGCTGCTTCGCG
ATGTACGGGCCAGATATACGCGTTGACATTGATTATTGACTAGTTATTAATAGTAATCAATTACGGGGTC
ATTAGTTCATAGCCCATATATGGAGTTCCGCGTTACATAACTTACGGTAAATGGCCCGCCTGGCTGACCG
CCCAACGACCCCCGCCCATTGACGTCAATAATGACGTATGTTCCCATAGTAACGCCAATAGGGACTTTCC
ATTGACGTCAATGGGTGGAGTATTTACGGTAAACTGCCCACTTGGCAGTACATCAAGTGTATCATATGCC
AAGTACGCCCCCTATTGACGTCAATGACGGTAAATGGCCCGCCTGGCATTATGCCCAGTACATGACCTTA
TGGGACTTTCCTACTTGGCAGTACATCTACGTATTAGTCATCGCTATTACCATGGTGATGCGGTTTTGGC
AGTACATCAATGGGCGTGGATAGCGGTTTGACTCACGGGGATTTCCAAGTCTCCACCCCATTGACGTCAA
TGGGAGTTTGTTTTGGCACCAAAATCAACGGGACTTTCCAAAATGTCGTAACAACTCCGCCCCATTGACG
CAAATGGGCGGTAGGCGTGTACGGTGGGAGGTCTATATAAGCAGAGCTCTCCCTATCAGTGATAGAGATC
TCCCTATCAGTGATAGAGATCGTCGACGAGCTCGTTTAGTGAACCGTCAGATCGCCTGGAGACGCCATCC
ACGCTGTTTTGACCTCCATAGAAGACACCGGGACCGATCCAGCCTCCGGACTCTAGCGTTTAAACTTAAG
CTTGGTACCGAGCTCGGATCCGGGATGGAGTACCCATACGATGTTCCAGATTACGCTCTCCTCCTCATGA
CGGAATATAAGCTGGTGGTGGTGGGCGCCGTCGGTGTGGGCAAGAGTGCGCTGACCATCCAGCTGATCCA
GAACCATTTTGTGGACGAATACGACCCCACTATAGAGGATTCCTACCGGAAGCAGGTGGTCATTGATGGG
GAGACGTGCCTGTTGGACATCCTGGATACCGCCGGCCAGGAGGAGTACAGCGCCATGCGGGACCAGTACA
TGCGCACCGGGGAGGGCTTCCTGTGTGTGTTTGCCATCAACAACACCAAGTCTTTTGAGGACATCCACCA
GTACAGGGAGCAGATCAAACGGGTGAAGGACTCGGATGACGTGCCCATGGTGCTGGTGGGGAACAAGTGT
GACCTGGCTGCACGCACTGTGGAATCTCGGCAGGCTCAGGACCTCGCCCGAAGCTACGGCATCCCCTACA
TCGAGACCTCGGCCAAGACCCGGCAGGGAGTGGAGGATGCCTTCTACACGTTGGTGCGTGAGATCCGGCA
GCACAAGCTGCGGAAGCTGAACCCTCCTGATGAGAGTGGCCCCGGCTGCATGAGCTGCAAGTGTGTGCTC
TCCTGAGCGGCCGCTCGAGTCTAGAGGGCCCGTTTAAACCCGCTGATCAGCCTCGACTGTGCCTTCTAGT
TGCCAGCCATCTGTTGTTTGCCCCTCCCCCGTGCCTTCCTTGACCCTGGAAGGTGCCACTCCCACTGTCC
TTTCCTAATAAAATGAGGAAATTGCATCGCATTGTCTGAGTAGGTGTCATTCTATTCTGGGGGGTGGGGT
GGGGCAGGACAGCAAGGGGGAGGATTGGGAAGACAATAGCAGGCATGCTGGGGATGCGGTGGGCTCTATG
GCTTCTGAGGCGGAAAGAACCAGCTGGGGCTCTAGGGGGTATCCCC
[124 nt withheld, positions 1937-2060]
C
[91 nt withheld, positions 2062-2152]
A
[49 nt withheld, positions 2154-2202]
CCTTTGACGTTGGAGTCCACGTTCTTT
[37 nt withheld, positions 2230-2266]
ACCCTATCTCGGTCTATTCTTTTGATTTATAAGGGATTTTGCCGATTTCGGCCTATTGGTTAAAAAATGA
GCTGATTTAACAAAAATTTAACGCGAATTAATTCTGTGGAATGTGTGTCAGTTAGGGTGTGGAAAGTCCC
CAGGCTCCCCAGCAGGCAGAAGTATGCAAAGCATGCATCTCAATTAGTCAGCAACCAGGTGTGGAAAGTC
CCCAGGCTCCCCAGCAGGCAGAAGTATGCAAAGCATGCATCTCAATTAGTCAGCAACCATAGTCCCGCCC
CTAACTCCGCCCATCCCGCCCCTAACTCCGCCCAGTTCCGCCCATTCTCCGCCCCATGGCTGACTAATTT
TTTTTATTTATGCAGAGGCCGAGGCCGCCTCTGCCTCTGAGCTATTCCAGAAGTAGTGAGGAGGCTTTTT
TGGAGGCCTAGGCTTTTGCAAAAAGCTCCCGGGAGCTTGTATATCCATTTTCGGATCTGATCAGCACGTG
TTGACAATTAATCATCGGCATAGTATATCGGCATAGTATAATACGACAAGGTGAGGAACTAAACCATGGC
CAAGTTGACCAGTGCCGTTCCGGTGCTCACCGCGCGCGACGTCGCCGGAGCGGTCGAGTTCTGGACCGAC
CGGCTCGGGTTCTCCCGGGACTTCGTGGAGGACGACTTCGCCGGTGTGGTCCGGGACGACGTGACCCTGT
TCATCAGCGCGGTCCAGGACCAGGTGGTGCCGGACAACACCCTGGCCTGGGTGTGGGTGCGCGGCCTGGA
CGAGCTGTACGCCGAGTGGTCGGAGGTCGTGTCCACGAACTTCCGGGACGCCTCCGGGCCGGCCATGACC
GAGATCGGCGAGCAGCCGTGGGGGCGGGAGTTCGCCCTGCGCGACCCGGCCGGCAACTGCGTGCACTTCG
TGGCCGAGGAGCAGGACTGACACGTGCTACGAGATTTCGATTCCACCGCCGCCTTCTATGAAAGGTTGGG
CTTCGGAATCGTTTTCCGGGACGCCGGCTGGATGATCCTCCAGCGCGGGGATCTCATGCTGGAGTTCTTC
GCCCACCCCAACTTGTTTATTGCAGCTTATAATGGTTACAAATAAAGCAATAGCATCACAAATTTCACAA
ATAAAGCATTTTTTTCACTGCATTCTAGTTGTGGTTTGTCCAAACTCATCAATGTATCTTATCATGTCTG
TATACCGTCGACCTCTAGCTAGAGCTTGGCGTAATCATGGTCATAGCTGTTTCCTGTGTGAAATTGTTAT
CCGCTCACAATTCCACACAACATACGAGCCGGAAGCATAAAGTGTAAAGCCTGGGGTGCCTAATGAGTGA
GCTAACTCACATTAATTGCGTTGCGCTCACTGCCCGCTTTCCAGTCGGGAAACCTGTCGTGCCAGCTGCA
TTAATGAATCGGCCAACGCGCGGGGAGAGGCGGTTTGCGTATTGGGCGCTCTTCCGCTTCCTCGCTCACT
GACTCGCTGCGCTCGGTCGTTCGGCTGCGGCGAGCGGTATCAGCTCACTCAAAGGCGGTAATACGGTTAT
CCACAGAATCAGGGGATAACGCAGGAAAGAACATGTGAGCAAAAGGCCAGCAAAAGGCCAGGAACCGTAA
AAAGGCCGCGTTGCTGGCGTTTTTCCATAGGCTCCGCCCCCCTGACGAGCATCACAAAAATCGACGCTCA
AGTCAGAGGTGGCGAAACCCGACAGGACTATAAAGATACCAGGCGTTTCCCCCTGGAAGCTCCCTCGTGC
GCTCTCCTGTTCCGACCCTGCCGCTTACCGGATACCTGTCCGCCTTTCTCCCTTCGGGAAGCGTGGCGCT
TTCTCATAGCTCACGCTGTAGGTATCTCAGTTCGGTGTAGGTCGTTCGCTCCAAGCTGGGCTGTGTGCAC
GAACCCCCCGTTCAGCCCGACCGCTGCGCCTTATCCGGTAACTATCGTCTTGAGTCCAACCCGGTAAGAC
ACGACTTATCGCCACTGGCAGCAGCCACTGGTAACAGGATTAGCAGAGCGAGGTATGTAGGCGGTGCTAC
AGAGTTCTTGAAGTGGTGGCCTAACTACGGCTACACTAGAAGAACAGTATTTGGTATCTGCGCTCTGCTG
AAGCCAGTTACCTTCGGAAAAAGAGTTGGTAGCTCTTGATCCGGCAAACAAACCACCGCTGGTAGCGGTG
GTTTTTTTGTTTGCAAGCAGCAGATTACGCGCAGAAAAAAAGGATCTCAAGAAGATCCTTTGATCTTTTC
TACGGGGTCTGACGCTCAGTGGAACGAAAACTCACGTTAAGGGATTTTGGTCATGAGATTATCAAAAAGG
ATCTTCACCTAGATCCTTTTAAATTAAAAATGAAGTTTTAAATCAATCTAAAGTATATATGAGTAAACTT
GGTCTGACAGTTACCAATGCTTAATCAGTGAGGCACCTATCTCAGCGATCTGTCTATTTCGTTCATCCAT
AGTTGCCTGACTCCCCGTCGTGTAGATAACTACGATACGGGAGGGCTTACCATCTGGCCCCAGTGCTGCA
ATGATACCGCGAGACCCACGCTCACCGGCTCCAGATTTATCAGCAATAAACCAGCCAGCCGGAAGGGCCG
AGCGCAGAAGTGGTCCTGCAACTTTATCCGCCTCCATCCAGTCTATTAATTGTTGCCGGGAAGCTAGAGT
AAGTAGTTCGCCAGTTAATAGTTTGCGCAACGTTGTTGCCATTGCTACAGGCATCGTGGTGTCACGCTCG
TCGTTTGGTATGGCTTCATTCAGCTCCGGTTCCCAACGATCAAGGCGAGTTACATGATCCCCCATGTTGT
GCAAAAAAGCGGTTAGCTCCTTCGGTCCTCCGATCGTTGTCAGAAGTAAGTTGGCCGCAGTGTTATCACT
CATGGTTATGGCAGCACTGCATAATTCTCTTACTGTCATGCCATCCGTAAGATGCTTTTCTGTGACTGGT
GAGTACTCAACCAAGTCATTCTGAGAATAGTGTATGCGGCGACCGAGTTGCTCTTGCCCGGCGTCAATAC
GGGATAATACCGCGCCACATAGCAGAACTTTAAAAGTGCTCATCATTGGAAAACGTTCTTCGGGGCGAAA
ACTCTCAAGGATCTTACCGCTGTTGAGATCCAGTTCGATGTAACCCACTCGTGCACCCAACTGATCTTCA
GCATCTTTTACTTTCACCAGCGTTTCTGGGTGAGCAAAAACAGGAAGGCAAAATGCCGCAAAAAAGGGAA
TAAGGGCGACACGGAAATGTTGAATACTCATACTCTTCCTTTTTCAATATTATTGAAGCATTTATCAGGG
TTATTGTCTCATGAGCGGATACATATTTGAATGTATTTAGAAAAATAAACAAATAGGGGTTCCGCGCACA
TTTCCCCGAAAAGTGCCACCTGACGTC
Features (pLannotate 1.2.2; 23 found; start..end, strand, type, name):
     28..80      -  misc_feature   bom (fragment): basis of mobility region from pBR322
    235..614     +  enhancer       CMV enhancer: human cytomegalovirus immediate early enhancer
    615..818     +  promoter       CMV promoter: human cytomegalovirus (CMV) immediate early promoter
    820..839     +  promoter       PLtetO-1 promoter (fragment): modified phage lambda PL promoter with tet operator sites (Lutz and Bujard, 1997)
    841..860     +  promoter       PLtetO-1 promoter (fragment): modified phage lambda PL promoter with tet operator sites (Lutz and Bujard, 1997)
    868..901     +  promoter       TRE3GV promoter (fragment): 3rd-generation Tet-responsive promoter that can be activated by binding of Tet-On® 3G, optimized for retroviral and lentiviral vectors
   1011..1037    +  CDS            3xHA (fragment): three tandem HA epitope tags
   1047..1616    +  CDS            H-Ras (G12V): human oncoprotein generated by the G12V mutation in the small GTPase H-Ras
   1667..1891    +  polyA_signal   bGH poly(A) signal: bovine growth hormone polyadenylation signal
   1895..1916    +  promoter       SV40 promoter (fragment): SV40 enhancer and early promoter
   1937..2365    +  rep_origin     f1 ori (sequence partly withheld): f1 bacteriophage origin of replication; arrow indicates direction of (+) strand synthesis
   2379..2708    +  promoter       SV40 promoter: SV40 enhancer and early promoter
   2756..2803    +  promoter       EM7 promoter: synthetic bacterial promoter&nbsp
   2822..3196    +  CDS            BleoR: antibiotic-binding protein; Sh ble from Streptoalloteichus hindustanus; confers resistance to bleomycin, phleomycin, and Zeocin™
   3206..3331    +  CDS            ble (fragment): BLE_KLEPN - Experimental evidence at protein level: Swiss-Prot protein existence level 1. Binding protein with a strong affinity to the bleomycin family of antibiotics. Binds to CL990; an antimitotic-antibiotic compound. From Klebsiella pneumoniae.
   3326..3447    +  polyA_signal   SV40 poly(A) signal: SV40 polyadenylation signal
   3520..3536    -  protein_bind   lac operator: The lac repressor binds to the lac operator to inhibit transcription in E. coli. This inhibition can be relieved by adding lactose or isopropyl-β-D-thiogalactopyranoside (IPTG). lac repressor encoded by lacI
   3544..3574    -  promoter       lac promoter: promoter for the E. coli lac operon
   3589..3610    -  protein_bind   CAP binding site: CAP binding activates transcription in the presence of cAMP. E. coli catabolite activator protein
   3623..3715    -  CDS            lacI (fragment): lac repressor; lacI; The lac repressor binds to the lac operator to inhibit transcription in E. coli. This inhibition can be relieved by adding lactose or isopropyl-β-D-thiogalactopyranoside (IPTG).
   3898..4486    -  rep_origin     ori: high-copy-number ColE1/pMB1/pBR322/pUC origin of replication
   4657..5517    -  CDS            AmpR: β-lactamase; bla; confers resistance to ampicillin, carbenicillin, and related antibiotics
   5518..5622    -  promoter       AmpR promoter: bla
