[The description below was written by a language model from this plasmid's Addgene catalogue record and pLannotate feature annotations shown in this document.]
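Description:
pcDNA4/TO-HRASG12V is a 5,653 bp mammalian expression plasmid built on the commercial pcDNA4/TO backbone, designed for tetracycline/doxycycline-regulated expression of oncogenic human HRAS in human cells. It is propagated in E. coli as a high-copy plasmid through a ColE1/pUC-type origin with ampicillin selection (AmpR under its own bla promoter), and it also carries an f1 origin. For selection in mammalian cells, an SV40 early promoter drives the Sh ble (BleoR) gene conferring Zeocin resistance, terminated by an SV40 poly(A) signal. An EM7 bacterial promoter upstream of the same gene allows Zeocin selection in bacteria as well.

The expression cassette consists of the CMV immediate-early enhancer and promoter followed directly by two short tet operator sequences, which the automated annotation labels as PLtetO-1 and TRE3GV fragments. In this arrangement the CMV promoter is strong by default but is silenced when Tet repressor, supplied separately by the host cell line, binds the operators. Adding tetracycline or doxycycline releases the repressor and switches transcription on. Downstream lies the HRAS coding sequence carrying the G12V substitution, a classic activating mutation of this small GTPase, with an N-terminal HA tag for detection; the tag is annotated as a 27 nt fragment of 3xHA, consistent with a single HA epitope. The transcript is terminated by the bGH poly(A) signal. The construct is suited to making stable, Zeocin-selected cell lines in which oncogenic RAS can be induced on demand. The associated publication concerns oncogene-driven replicative stress and whole-genome duplication.
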