Addgene plasmid #216509: pcDNA4/TO-HRASG12V
Purpose: Expresses HRAS with a G12V point mutation in human cells under a tetracycline/doxycycline-inducible promoter
Depositing lab: John Diffley. Depositing organization: Francis Crick Institute. Publication: Cyclin E-induced replicative stress drives p53-dependent whole-genome duplication. Zeng J, Hills SA, Ozono E, Diffley JFX. Cell. 2023 Feb 2;186(3):528-542.e14. doi: 10.1016/j.cell.2022.12.036. Epub 2023 Jan 20. PubMed 36681079.
Backbone
  Vector backbone: pcDNA4/TO
  Backbone manufacturer: ThermoFisher
  Vector type: Mammalian Expression
  Selectable markers: Zeocin
Growth in bacteria
  Bacterial resistance: Ampicillin, 100 μg/mL
  Growth temperature: 37°C
  Growth strain: DH5alpha
  Copy number: High Copy
Gene/Insert
  Gene/Insert name: HRAS
  Species: H. sapiens (human)
  Mutation: G12V
  Entrez Gene: HRAS (a.k.a. C-BAS/HAS, C-H-RAS, C-HA-RAS1, CTLO, H-RASIDX, HAMSV, HRAS1, RASH1, p21ras)
  Tag / fusion protein: HA (N terminal on insert)
Terms and licenses: Academic/Nonprofit Terms; Industry Terms: Not Available to Industry
How to cite: pcDNA4/TO-HRASG12V was a gift from John Diffley (Addgene plasmid # 216509 ; http://n2t.net/addgene:216509 ; RRID:Addgene_216509)
